Addgene plasmid #140652: pMK321 (TOP2A-mAC (Neo))
Purpose: TOP2A tagging with mAID-Clover
Depositing lab: Masato Kanemaki. Depositing organization: National Institute of Genetics. Publication: The auxin-inducible degron 2 technology provides sharp degradation control in yeast, mammalian cells, and mice. Yesbolatova A, Saito Y, Kitamoto N, Makino-Itou H, Ajima R, Nakano R, Nakaoka H, Fukui K, Gamo K, Tominari Y, Takeuchi H, Saga Y, Hayashi KI, Kanemaki MT. Nat Commun. 2020 Nov 11;11(1):5701. doi: 10.1038/s41467-020-19532-z. PubMed 33177522.
Backbone
  Vector backbone: pBluescript
  Vector type: Mammalian Expression, CRISPR
  Selectable markers: Neomycin (select with G418)
Growth in bacteria
  Bacterial resistance: Ampicillin, 100 μg/mL
  Growth temperature: 37°C
  Growth strain: DH5alpha
  Copy number: High Copy
Gene/Insert
  Gene/Insert name: TOP2A
  Species: H. sapiens (human)
  Entrez Gene: TOP2A (a.k.a. TOP2, TOP2alpha, TOPIIA, TP2A)
Terms and licenses: Academic/Nonprofit Terms; Industry Terms: Not Available to Industry
How to cite: pMK321 (TOP2A-mAC (Neo)) was a gift from Masato Kanemaki (Addgene plasmid # 140652 ; http://n2t.net/addgene:140652 ; RRID:Addgene_140652)
