[The description below was written by a language model from this plasmid's Addgene catalogue record and pLannotate feature annotations shown in this document.]
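Description:
pMK321 (TOP2A-mAC (Neo)) is a CRISPR knock-in donor plasmid built on a pBluescript backbone, intended for tagging the endogenous human TOP2A gene (DNA topoisomerase II alpha) with a mini-AID–Clover ("mAC") cassette. It is propagated in E. coli as a high-copy plasmid through a ColE1/pUC-type origin and selected with ampicillin via the β-lactamase gene. Backbone remnants such as the lac promoter/operator, lacZα fragment and an f1 origin are also annotated.

The payload begins with the mini-AID degron, the minimal auxin-responsive region of Arabidopsis IAA17. It is followed almost directly by a green fluorescent protein annotated as mClover3 and then an SV40 polyadenylation signal. Downstream lies an independent selection cassette in which the SV40 enhancer/early promoter drives NeoR/KanR, terminated by an HSV TK poly(A) fragment, allowing G418 selection of mammalian cells that have integrated the donor. No promoter is annotated upstream of the tag, which fits a design where the tag is fused in frame to the genomic TOP2A coding sequence and expressed from the native locus. The unannotated stretches flanking the cassette presumably contain the TOP2A homology arms listed as the insert, although the feature table does not identify them. The record also does not state which terminus is tagged, though the name suggests the C-terminus.

Once integrated, in cells that also express the TIR1 F-box protein, the mini-AID tag allows rapid ligand-induced degradation of TOP2A, while the Clover moiety reports its abundance and localisation. The plasmid is associated with work on the auxin-inducible degron 2 system. The guide RNA and Cas9 needed for targeting are not encoded on it.
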