Features (pLannotate 1.2.2; 20 found; start..end, strand, type, name):
     96..200     +  promoter       AmpR promoter: bla
    201..1061    +  CDS            AmpR: β-lactamase; bla; confers resistance to ampicillin, carbenicillin, and related antibiotics
   1232..1820    +  rep_origin     ori: high-copy-number ColE1/pMB1/pBR322/pUC origin of replication
   2003..2095    +  CDS            lacI (fragment): lac repressor; lacI; The lac repressor binds to the lac operator to inhibit transcription in E. coli. This inhibition can be relieved by adding lactose or isopropyl-β-D-thiogalactopyranoside (IPTG).
   2108..2129    +  protein_bind   CAP binding site: CAP binding activates transcription in the presence of cAMP. E. coli catabolite activator protein
   2144..2174    +  promoter       lac promoter: promoter for the E. coli lac operon
   2182..2198    +  protein_bind   lac operator: The lac repressor binds to the lac operator to inhibit transcription in E. coli. This inhibition can be relieved by adding lactose or isopropyl-β-D-thiogalactopyranoside (IPTG). lac repressor encoded by lacI
   2504..2707    +  CDS            mini-AID: minimal degron from the auxin-responsive IAA17 protein of Arabidopsis thaliana (Kubota et al., 2013) acts as an auxin-inducible degron (AID) in the presence of TIR1
   2714..3433    +  CDS            mClover3: bright green-yellow fluorescent protein derived from mClover2, with improved photostability (Bajar et al., 2003) mammalian codon-optimized
   3444..3528    +  CDS            large T antigen (fragment): large T antigen from SV40 (simian virus 40)
   3551..3672    +  polyA_signal   SV40 poly(A) signal: SV40 polyadenylation signal
   3706..4134    -  rep_origin     f1 ori (sequence partly withheld): f1 bacteriophage origin of replication; arrow indicates direction of (+) strand synthesis
   4161..4265    +  promoter       AmpR promoter: bla
   4267..4624    +  promoter       SV40 promoter: SV40 enhancer and early promoter
   4659..5453    +  CDS            NeoR/KanR: aminoglycoside phosphotransferase from Tn5; aph(3')-II (or nptII); confers resistance to neomycin, kanamycin, and G418 (Geneticin®)
   5474..5626    +  CDS            ble (fragment): BLE_KLEPN - Experimental evidence at protein level: Swiss-Prot protein existence level 1. Binding protein with a strong affinity to the bleomycin family of antibiotics. Binds to CL990; an antimitotic-antibiotic compound. From Klebsiella pneumoniae.
   5685..5727    +  polyA_signal   HSV TK poly(A) signal (fragment): herpes simplex virus thymidine kinase polyadenylation signal (Cole and Stacy, 1985)
   5979..6136    +  CDS            lacZα (fragment): LacZα fragment of β-galactosidase; lacZ fragment
   6142..6241    -  misc_feature   bom (fragment): basis of mobility region from pBR322
   6343..1       -  CDS            rop (fragment) (across the origin): Rop protein, which maintains plasmids at low copy number; rop
>Addgene plasmid #140652 | pMK321 (TOP2A-mAC (Neo)) | addgene full sequence | sequence record 296246 | Addgene NGS Result
GACGAAAGGGCCTCGTGATACGCCTATTTTTATAGGTTAATGTCATGATAATAATGGTTTCTTAGACGTC
AGGTGGCACTTTTCGGGGAAATGTGCGCGGAACCCCTATTTGTTTATTTTTCTAAATACATTCAAATATG
TATCCGCTCATGAGACAATAACCCTGATAAATGCTTCAATAATATTGAAAAAGGAAGAGTATGAGTATTC
AACATTTCCGTGTCGCCCTTATTCCCTTTTTTGCGGCATTTTGCCTTCCTGTTTTTGCTCACCCAGAAAC
GCTGGTGAAAGTAAAAGATGCTGAAGATCAGTTGGGTGCACGAGTGGGTTACATCGAACTGGATCTCAAC
AGCGGTAAGATCCTTGAGAGTTTTCGCCCCGAAGAACGTTTTCCAATGATGAGCACTTTTAAAGTTCTGC
TATGTGGCGCGGTATTATCCCGTATTGACGCCGGGCAAGAGCAACTCGGTCGCCGCATACACTATTCTCA
GAATGACTTGGTTGAGTACTCACCAGTCACAGAAAAGCATCTTACGGATGGCATGACAGTAAGAGAATTA
TGCAGTGCTGCCATAACCATGAGTGATAACACTGCGGCCAACTTACTTCTGACAACGATCGGAGGACCGA
AGGAGCTAACCGCTTTTTTGCACAACATGGGGGATCATGTAACTCGCCTTGATCGTTGGGAACCGGAGCT
GAATGAAGCCATACCAAACGACGAGCGTGACACCACGATGCCTGTAGCAATGGCAACAACGTTGCGCAAA
CTATTAACTGGCGAACTACTTACTCTAGCTTCCCGGCAACAATTAATAGACTGGATGGAGGCGGATAAAG
TTGCAGGACCACTTCTGCGCTCGGCCCTTCCGGCTGGCTGGTTTATTGCTGATAAATCTGGAGCCGGTGA
GCGTGGGTCTCGCGGTATCATTGCAGCACTGGGGCCAGATGGTAAGCCCTCCCGTATCGTAGTTATCTAC
ACGACGGGGAGTCAGGCAACTATGGATGAACGAAATAGACAGATCGCTGAGATAGGTGCCTCACTGATTA
AGCATTGGTAACTGTCAGACCAAGTTTACTCATATATACTTTAGATTGATTTAAAACTTCATTTTTAATT
TAAAAGGATCTAGGTGAAGATCCTTTTTGATAATCTCATGACCAAAATCCCTTAACGTGAGTTTTCGTTC
CACTGAGCGTCAGACCCCGTAGAAAAGATCAAAGGATCTTCTTGAGATCCTTTTTTTCTGCGCGTAATCT
GCTGCTTGCAAACAAAAAAACCACCGCTACCAGCGGTGGTTTGTTTGCCGGATCAAGAGCTACCAACTCT
TTTTCCGAAGGTAACTGGCTTCAGCAGAGCGCAGATACCAAATACTGTTCTTCTAGTGTAGCCGTAGTTA
GGCCACCACTTCAAGAACTCTGTAGCACCGCCTACATACCTCGCTCTGCTAATCCTGTTACCAGTGGCTG
CTGCCAGTGGCGATAAGTCGTGTCTTACCGGGTTGGACTCAAGACGATAGTTACCGGATAAGGCGCAGCG
GTCGGGCTGAACGGGGGGTTCGTGCACACAGCCCAGCTTGGAGCGAACGACCTACACCGAACTGAGATAC
CTACAGCGTGAGCTATGAGAAAGCGCCACGCTTCCCGAAGGGAGAAAGGCGGACAGGTATCCGGTAAGCG
GCAGGGTCGGAACAGGAGAGCGCACGAGGGAGCTTCCAGGGGGAAACGCCTGGTATCTTTATAGTCCTGT
CGGGTTTCGCCACCTCTGACTTGAGCGTCGATTTTTGTGATGCTCGTCAGGGGGGCGGAGCCTATGGAAA
AACGCCAGCAACGCGGCCTTTTTACGGTTCCTGGCCTTTTGCTGGCCTTTTGCTCACATGTTCTTTCCTG
CGTTATCCCCTGATTCTGTGGATAACCGTATTACCGCCTTTGAGTGAGCTGATACCGCTCGCCGCAGCCG
AACGACCGAGCGCAGCGAGTCAGTGAGCGAGGAAGCGGAAGAGCGCCCAATACGCAAACCGCCTCTCCCC
GCGCGTTGGCCGATTCATTAATGCAGCTGGCACGACAGGTTTCCCGACTGGAAAGCGGGCAGTGAGCGCA
ACGCAATTAATGTGAGTTAGCTCACTCATTAGGCACCCCAGGCTTTACACTTTATGCTTCCGGCTCGTAT
GTTGTGTGGAATTGTGAGCGGATAACAATTTCACACAGGAAACAGCTATGACCATGATTACGCCAAGCTC
GGCGCGCCATTGGGATGGAACGAAAACTCCTTGAATATAGTGTCTTGATACATTTTTTTACATTACAATT
ATGTTGTCAGATTTACAATGTGCAAGTTACCTGGGCTTTTCTCTTTTAGAAATCCAAGGGGGAGAGTGAT
GACTTCCATATGGACTTTGACTCAGCTGTGGCTCCTCGGGCAAAATCTGTACGGGCAAAGAAACCCATTA
AATACCTGGAAGAGTCAGATGAAGATGATCTGTTTGGATCCGGTGCAGGCGCCAAGGAGAAGAGTGCTTG
TCCTAAAGATCCAGCCAAACCTCCGGCCAAGGCACAAGTTGTGGGATGGCCACCGGTGAGATCATACCGG
AAGAACGTGATGGTTTCCTGCCAAAAATCAAGCGGTGGCCCGGAGGCGGCGGCGTTCGTGAAGGTATCAA
TGGACGGAGCACCGTACTTGAGGAAAATCGATTTGAGGATGTATAAAGCTAGCATGGTGAGCAAGGGCGA
GGAGCTGTTCACCGGGGTGGTGCCCATCCTGGTCGAGCTGGACGGCGACGTAAACGGCCACAAGTTCAGC
GTCCGCGGCGAGGGCGAGGGCGATGCCACCAACGGCAAGCTGACCCTGAAGTTCATCTGCACCACCGGCA
AGCTGCCCGTGCCCTGGCCCACCCTCGTGACCACCTTCGGCTACGGCGTGGCCTGCTTCAGCCGCTACCC
CGACCACATGAAGCAGCACGACTTCTTCAAGTCCGCCATGCCCGAAGGCTACGTCCAGGAGCGCACCATC
TCTTTCAAGGACGACGGTACCTACAAGACCCGCGCCGAGGTGAAGTTCGAGGGCGACACCCTGGTGAACC
GCATCGAGCTGAAGGGCATCGACTTCAAGGAGGACGGCAACATCCTGGGGCACAAGCTGGAGTACAACTT
CAACAGCCACAACGTCTATATCACGGCCGACAAGCAGAAGAACGGCATCAAGGCTAACTTCAAGATCCGC
CACAACGTTGAGGACGGCAGCGTGCAGCTCGCCGACCACTACCAGCAGAACACCCCCATCGGCGACGGCC
CCGTGCTGCTGCCCGACAACCACTACCTGAGCCATCAGTCCAAGCTGAGCAAAGACCCCAACGAGAAGCG
CGATCACATGGTCCTGCTGGAGTTCGTGACCGCCGCCGGGATTACACATGGCATGGACGAGCTGTACAAG
TAATCTAGATAACTGATCATAATCAGCCATACCACATTTGTAGAGGTTTTACTTGCTTTAAAAAACCTCC
CACACCTCCCCCTGAACCTGAAACATAAAATGAATGCAATTGTTGTTGTTAACTTGTTTATTGCAGCTTA
TAATGGTTACAAATAAAGCAATAGCATCACAAATTTCACAAATAAAGCATTTTTTTCACTGCATTCTAGT
TGTGGTTTGTCCAAACTCATCAATGTATCTTAACGCGTAAATTGTAAGCGTTAATATTTTGTTAAAATTC
GCGTTAAATTTTTGTTAAATCAGCTCATTTTTTAACCAATAGGCCGAAATCGGCAAAATCCCTTATAAAT
CAAAAGAATAGACCGAGATAGGGT
[37 nt withheld, positions 3805-3841]
AAAGAACGTGGACTCCAACGTCAAAGG
[49 nt withheld, positions 3869-3917]
T
[91 nt withheld, positions 3919-4009]
G
[124 nt withheld, positions 4011-4134]
CAGGTGGCACTTTTCGGGGAAATGTGCGCGGAACCCCTATTTGTTTATTTTTCTAAATACATTCAAATAT
GTATCCGCTCATGAGACAATAACCCTGATAAATGCTTCAATAATATTGAAAAAGGAAGAGTCCTGAGGCG
GAAAGAACCAGCTGTGGAATGTGTGTCAGTTAGGGTGTGGAAAGTCCCCAGGCTCCCCAGCAGGCAGAAG
TATGCAAAGCATGCATCTCAATTAGTCAGCAACCAGGTGTGGAAAGTCCCCAGGCTCCCCAGCAGGCAGA
AGTATGCAAAGCATGCATCTCAATTAGTCAGCAACCATAGTCCCGCCCCTAACTCCGCCCATCCCGCCCC
TAACTCCGCCCAGTTCCGCCCATTCTCCGCCCCATGGCTGACTAATTTTTTTTATTTATGCAGAGGCCGA
GGCCGCCTCGGCCTCTGAGCTATTCCAGAAGTAGTGAGGAGGCTTTTTTGGAGGCCTAGGCTTTTGCAAA
GATCGATCAAGAGACAGGATGAGGATCGTTTCGCATGATTGAACAAGATGGATTGCACGCAGGTTCTCCG
GCCGCTTGGGTGGAGAGGCTATTCGGCTATGACTGGGCACAACAGACAATCGGCTGCTCTGATGCCGCCG
TGTTCCGGCTGTCAGCGCAGGGGCGCCCGGTTCTTTTTGTCAAGACCGACCTGTCCGGTGCCCTGAATGA
ACTGCAAGACGAGGCAGCGCGGCTATCGTGGCTGGCCACGACGGGCGTTCCTTGCGCAGCTGTGCTCGAC
GTTGTCACTGAAGCGGGAAGGGACTGGCTGCTATTGGGCGAAGTGCCGGGGCAGGATCTCCTGTCATCTC
ACCTTGCTCCTGCCGAGAAAGTATCCATCATGGCTGATGCAATGCGGCGGCTGCATACGCTTGATCCGGC
TACCTGCCCATTCGACCACCAAGCGAAACATCGCATCGAGCGAGCACGTACTCGGATGGAAGCCGGTCTT
GTCGATCAGGATGATCTGGACGAAGAGCATCAGGGGCTCGCGCCAGCCGAACTGTTCGCCAGGCTCAAGG
CGAGCATGCCCGACGGCGAGGATCTCGTCGTGACCCATGGCGATGCCTGCTTGCCGAATATCATGGTGGA
AAATGGCCGCTTTTCTGGATTCATCGACTGTGGCCGGCTGGGTGTGGCGGACCGCTATCAGGACATAGCG
TTGGCTACCCGTGATATTGCTGAAGAGCTTGGCGGCGAATGGGCTGACCGCTTCCTCGTGCTTTACGGTA
TCGCCGCTCCCGATTCGCAGCGCATCGCCTTCTATCGCCTTCTTGACGAGTTCTTCTGAGCGGGACTCTG
GGGTTCGAAATGACCGACCAAGCGACGCCCAACCTGCCATCACGAGATTTCGATTCCACCGCCGCCTTCT
ATGAAAGGTTGGGCTTCGGAATCGTTTTCCGGGACGCCGGCTGGATGATCCTCCAGCGCGGGGATCTCAT
GCTGGAGTTCTTCGCCCACCCTAGGGGGAGGCTAACTGAAACACGGAAGGAGACAATACCGGAAGGAACC
CGCGCTATGACGGCAATAAAAAGACAGAATAAAACGCACGGTGTTGGGTCGTTGGATCCAGAGTCAGATG
AAGATGATCTGTTTTAAAATGTGAGGCGATTATTTTAAGTAATTATCTTACCAAGCCCAAGACTGGTTTT
AAAGTTACCTGAAGCTCTTAACTTCCTCCCCTCTGAATTTAGTTTGGGGAAGGTGTTTTTAGTACAAGAC
ATCAAAGTGAAGTAAAGCCCAAGTGTTCTTTAGCTTTTTATAATACTGTCTAAATAGTGACCATCTCATG
GGCGTTCCATCCCAATACGCGTCAATTCACTGGCCGTCGTTTTACAACGTCGTGACTGGGAAAACCCTGG
CGTTACCCAACTTAATCGCCTTGCAGCACATCCCCCTTTCGCCAGCTGGCGTAATAGCGAAGAGGCCCGC
ACCGATCGCCCTTCCCAACAGTTGCGCAGCCTGAATGGCGAATGGCGCCTGATGCGGTATTTTCTCCTTA
CGCATCTGTGCGGTATTTCACACCGCATATGGTGCACTCTCAGTACAATCTGCTCTGATGCCGCATAGTT
AAGCCAGCCCCGACACCCGCCAACACCCGCTGACGCGCCCTGACGGGCTTGTCTGCTCCCGGCATCCGCT
TACAGACAAGCTGTGACCGTCTCCGGGAGCTGCATGTGTCAGAGGTTTTCACCGTCATCACCGAAACGCG
CGA
